>Addgene plasmid #100784 | DsRed-CPI-17-wt | addgene full sequence | sequence record 193212 | Addgene NGS Result
CGATGTACGGGCCAGATATACGCGTTGACATTGATTATTGACTAGTTATTAATAGTAATCAATTACGGGG
TCATTAGTTCATAGCCCATATATGGAGTTCCGCGTTACATAACTTACGGTAAATGGCCCGCCTGGCTGAC
CGCCCAACGACCCCCGCCCATTGACGTCAATAATGACGTATGTTCCCATAGTAACGCCAATAGGGACTTT
CCATTGACGTCAATGGGTGGAGTATTTACGGTAAACTGCCCACTTGGCAGTACATCAAGTGTATCATATG
CCAAGTACGCCCCCTATTGACGTCAATGACGGTAAATGGCCCGCCTGGCATTATGCCCAGTACATGACCT
TATGGGACTTTCCTACTTGGCAGTACATCTACGTATTAGTCATCGCTATTACCATGGTGATGCGGTTTTG
GCAGTACATCAATGGGCGTGGATAGCGGTTTGACTCACGGGGATTTCCAAGTCTCCACCCCATTGACGTC
AATGGGAGTTTGTTTTGGCACCAAAATCAACGGGACTTTCCAAAATGTCGTAACAACTCCGCCCCATTGA
CGCAAATGGGCGGTAGGCGTGTACGGTGGGAGGTCTATATAAGCAGAGCTCTCTGGCTAACTAGAGAACC
CACTGCTTACTGGCTTATCGAAATTAATACGACTCACTATAGGGAGACCCAAGCTTGGTACCATGGCCTC
CTCCGAGAACGTCATCACCGAGTTCATGCGCTTCAAGGTGCGCATGGAGGGCACCGTGAACGGCCACGAG
TTCGAGATCGAGGGCGAGGGCGAGGGCCGCCCCTACGAGGGCCACAACACCGTGAAGCTGAAGGTGACCA
AGGGCGGCCCCCTGCCCTTCGCCTGGGACATCCTGTCCCCCCAGTTCCAGTACGGCTCCAAGGTGTACGT
GAAGCACCCCGCCGACATCCCCGACTACAAGAAGCTGTCCTTCCCCGAGGGCTTCAAGTGGGAGCGCGTG
ATGAACTTCGAGGACGGCGGCGTGGCGACCGTGACCCAGGACTCCTCCCTGCAGGACGGCTGCTTCATCT
ACAAGGTGAAGTTCATCGGCGTGAACTTCCCCTCCGACGGCCCCGTGATGCAGAAGAAGACCATGGGCTG
GGAGGCCTCCACCGAGCGCCTGTACCCCCGCGACGGCGTGCTGAAGGGCGAGACCCACAAGGCCCTGAAG
CTGAAGGACGGCGGCCACTACCTGGTGGAGTTCAAGTCCATCTACATGGCCAAGAAGCCCGTGCAGCTGC
CCGGCTACTACTACGTGGACGCCAAGCTGGACATCACCTCCCACAACGAGGACTACACCATCGTGGAGCA
GTACGAGCGCACCGAGGGCCGCCACCACCTGTTCCTGGAATTCATGGCAGCTCAGCGGCTGGGCAAGCGC
GTGCTGAGCAAGCTGCAGTCTCCATCGCGGGCCCGCGGGCCAGGGGGCAGTCCCGGGGGGCTGCAGAAGC
GGCACGCGCGCGTCACCGTCAAGTATGACCGGCGGGAGCTGCAGCGGCGGCTGGACGTGGAGAAGTGGAT
CGACGGGCGCCTGGAGGAGCTGTACCGCGGCATGGAGGCAGACATGCCCGATGAGATCAACATTGATGAA
TTGTTGGAGTTAGAGAGTGAAGAGGAGAGAAGCCGGAAAATCCAGGGACTCCTGAAGTCATGTGGGAAAC
CTGTCGAGGACTTCATCCAGGAGCTGCTGGCAAAGCTTCAAGGCCTCCACAGGCAGCCCGGCCTCCGCCA
GCCAAGCCCCTCCCACGACGGCAGCCTCAGCCCCCTCCAGGACCGGGCCCGGACTGCTCACCCCTGACTC
GAGCATGCATCTAGAGGGCCCTATTCTATAGTGTCACCTAAATGCTAGAGCTCGCTGATCAGCCTCGACT
GTGCCTTCTAGTTGCCAGCCATCTGTTGTTTGCCCCTCCCCCGTGCCTTCCTTGACCCTGGAAGGTGCCA
CTCCCACTGTCCTTTCCTAATAAAATGAGGAAATTGCATCGCATTGTCTGAGTAGGTGTCATTCTATTCT
GGGGGGTGGGGTGGGGCAGGACAGCAAGGGGGAGGATTGGGAAGACAATAGCAGGCATGCTGGGGATGCG
GTGGGCTCTATGGCTTCTGAGGCGGAAAGAACCAGCTGGGGCTCTAGGGGGTATCCCC
[124 nt withheld, positions 2159-2282]
C
[91 nt withheld, positions 2284-2374]
A
[49 nt withheld, positions 2376-2424]
CCTTTGACGTTGGAGTCCACGTTCTTT
[37 nt withheld, positions 2452-2488]
ACCCTATCTCGGTCTATTCTTTTGATTTATAAGGGATTTTGCCGATTTCGGCCTATTGGTTAAAAAATGA
GCTGATTTAACAAAAATTTAACGCGAATTAATTCTGTGGAATGTGTGTCAGTTAGGGTGTGGAAAGTCCC
CAGGCTCCCCAGCAGGCAGAAGTATGCAAAGCATGCATCTCAATTAGTCAGCAACCAGGTGTGGAAAGTC
CCCAGGCTCCCCAGCAGGCAGAAGTATGCAAAGCATGCATCTCAATTAGTCAGCAACCATAGTCCCGCCC
CTAACTCCGCCCATCCCGCCCCTAACTCCGCCCAGTTCCGCCCATTCTCCGCCCCATGGCTGACTAATTT
TTTTTATTTATGCAGAGGCCGAGGCCGCCTCTGCCTCTGAGCTATTCCAGAAGTAGTGAGGAGGCTTTTT
TGGAGGCCTAGGCTTTTGCAAAAAGCTCCCGGGAGCTTGTATATCCATTTTCGGATCTGATCAAGAGACA
GGATGAGGATCGTTTCGCATGATTGAACAAGATGGATTGCACGCAGGTTCTCCGGCCGCTTGGGTGGAGA
GGCTATTCGGCTATGACTGGGCACAACAGACAATCGGCTGCTCTGATGCCGCCGTGTTCCGGCTGTCAGC
GCAGGGGCGCCCGGTTCTTTTTGTCAAGACCGACCTGTCCGGTGCCCTGAATGAACTGCAGGACGAGGCA
GCGCGGCTATCGTGGCTGGCCACGACGGGCGTTACTTGCGCAGCTGTGCTCGACGTTGTCACTGAAGCGG
GAAGGGACTGGCTGCTATTGGGCGAAGTGCCGGGGCAGGATCTCCTGTCATCTCACCTTGCTCCTGCCGA
GAAAGTATCCATCATGGCTGATGCAATGCGGCGGCTGCATACGCTTGATCCGGCTACCTGCCCATTCGAC
CACCAAGCGAAACATCGCATCGAGCGAGCACGTACTCGGATGGAAGCCGGTCTTGTCGATCAGGATGATC
TGGACGAAGAGCATCAGGGGCTCGCGCCAGCCGAACTGTTCGCCAGGCTCAAGGCGCGCATGCCCGACGG
CGAGGATCTCGTCGTGACCCATGGCGATGCCTGCTTGCCGAATATCATGGTGGAAAATGGCCGCTTTTCT
GGATTCATCGACTGTGGCCGGCTGGGTGTGGCGGACCGCTATCAGGACATAGCGTTGGCTACCCGTGATA
TTGCTGAAGAGCTTGGCGGCGAATGGGCTGACCGCTTCCTCGTGCTTTACGGTATCGCCGCTCCCGATTC
GCAGCGCATCGCCTTCTATCGCCTTCTTGACGAGTTCTTCTGAGCGGGACTCTGGGGTTCGAAATGACCG
ACCAAGCGACGCCCAACCTGCCATCACGAGATTTCGATTCCACCGCCGCCTTCTATGAAAGGTTGGGCTT
CGGAATCGTTTTCCGGGACGCCGGCTGGATGATCCTCCAGCGCGGGGATCTCATGCTGGAGTTCTTCGCC
CACCCCAACTTGTTTATTGCAGCTTATAATGGTTACAAATAAAGCAATAGCATCACAAATTTCACAAATA
AAGCATTTTTTTCACTGCATTCTAGTTGTGGTTTGTCCAAACTCATCAATGTATCTTATCATGTCTGTAT
ACCGTCGACCTCTAGCTAGAGCTTGGCGTAATCATGGTCATAGCTGTTTCCTGTGTGAAATTGTTATCCG
CTCACAATTCCACACAACATACGAGCCGGAAGCATAAAGTGTAAAGCCTGGGGTGCCTAATGAGTGAGCT
AACTCACATTAATTGCGTTGCGCTCACTGCCCGCTTTCCAGTCGGGAAACCTGTCGTGCCAGCTGCATTA
ATGAATCGGCCAACGCGCGGGGAGAGGCGGTTTGCGTATTGGGCGCTCTTCCGCTTCCTCGCTCACTGAC
TCGCTGCGCTCGGTCGTTCGGCTGCGGCGAGCGGTATCAGCTCACTCAAAGGCGGTAATACGGTTATCCA
CAGAATCAGGGGATAACGCAGGAAAGAACATGTGAGCAAAAGGCCAGCAAAAGGCCAGGAACCGTAAAAA
GGCCGCGTTGCTGGCGTTTTTCCATAGGCTCCGCCCCCCTGACGAGCATCACAAAAATCGACGCTCAAGT
CAGAGGTGGCGAAACCCGACAGGACTATAAAGATACCAGGCGTTTCCCCCTGGAAGCTCCCTCGTGCGCT
CTCCTGTTCCGACCCTGCCGCTTACCGGATACCTGTCCGCCTTTCTCCCTTCGGGAAGCGTGGCGCTTTC
TCATAGCTCACGCTGTAGGTATCTCAGTTCGGTGTAGGTCGTTCGCTCCAAGCTGGGCTGTGTGCACGAA
CCCCCCGTTCAGCCCGACCGCTGCGCCTTATCCGGTAACTATCGTCTTGAGTCCAACCCGGTAAGACACG
ACTTATCGCCACTGGCAGCAGCCACTGGTAACAGGATTAGCAGAGCGAGGTATGTAGGCGGTGCTACAGA
GTTCTTGAAGTGGTGGCCTAACTACGGCTACACTAGAAGAACAGTATTTGGTATCTGCGCTCTGCTGAAG
CCAGTTACCTTCGGAAAAAGAGTTGGTAGCTCTTGATCCGGCAAACAAACCACCGCTGGTAGCGGTGGTT
TTTTTGTTTGCAAGCAGCAGATTACGCGCAGAAAAAAAGGATCTCAAGAAGATCCTTTGATCTTTTCTAC
GGGGTCTGACGCTCAGTGGAACGAAAACTCACGTTAAGGGATTTTGGTCATGAGATTATCAAAAAGGATC
TTCACCTAGATCCTTTTAAATTAAAAATGAAGTTTTAAATCAATCTAAAGTATATATGAGTAAACTTGGT
CTGACAGTTACCAATGCTTAATCAGTGAGGCACCTATCTCAGCGATCTGTCTATTTCGTTCATCCATAGT
TGCCTGACTCCCCGTCGTGTAGATAACTACGATACGGGAGGGCTTACCATCTGGCCCCAGTGCTGCAATG
ATACCGCGAGACCCACGCTCACCGGCTCCAGATTTATCAGCAATAAACCAGCCAGCCGGAAGGGCCGAGC
GCAGAAGTGGTCCTGCAACTTTATCCGCCTCCATCCAGTCTATTAATTGTTGCCGGGAAGCTAGAGTAAG
TAGTTCGCCAGTTAATAGTTTGCGCAACGTTGTTGCCATTGCTACAGGCATCGTGGTGTCACGCTCGTCG
TTTGGTATGGCTTCATTCAGCTCCGGTTCCCAACGATCAAGGCGAGTTACATGATCCCCCATGTTGTGCA
AAAAAGCGGTTAGCTCCTTCGGTCCTCCGATCGTTGTCAGAAGTAAGTTGGCCGCAGTGTTATCACTCAT
GGTTATGGCAGCACTGCATAATTCTCTTACTGTCATGCCATCCGTAAAATGCTTTTCTGTGACTGGTGAG
TACTCAACCAAGTCATTCTGAGAATAGTGTATGCGGCGACCGAGTTGCTCTTGCCCGGCGTCAATACGGG
ATAATACCGCGCCACATAGCAGAACTTTAAAAGTGCTCATCATTGGAAAACGTTCTTCGGGGCGAAAACT
CTCAAGGATCTTACCGCTGTTGAGATCCAGTTCGATGTAACCCACTCGTGCACCCAACTGATCTTCAGCA
TCTTTTACTTTCACCAGCGTTTCTGGGTGAGCAAAAACAGGAAGGCAAAATGCCGCAAAAAAGGGAATAA
GGGCGACACGGAAATGTTGAATACTCATACTCTTCCTTTTTCAATATTATTGAAGCATTTATCAGGGTTA
TTGTCTCATGAGCGGATACATATTTGAATGTATTTAGAAAAATAAACAAATAGGGGTTCCGCGCACATTT
CCCCGAAAAGTGCCACCTGACGTCGACGGATCGGGAGATCTCCCGATCCCCTATGGTGCACTCTCAGTAC
AATCTGCTCTGATGCCGCATAGTTAAGCCAGTATCTGCTCCCTGCTTGTGTGTTGGAGGTCGCTGAGTAG
TGCGCGAGCAAAATTTAAGCTACAACAAGGCAAGGCTTGACCGACAATTGCATGAAGAATCTGCTTAGGG
TTAGGCGTTTTGCGCTGCTTCG
Features (pLannotate 1.2.2; 22 found; start..end, strand, type, name):
     27..406     +  enhancer       CMV enhancer: human cytomegalovirus immediate early enhancer
    407..610     +  promoter       CMV promoter: human cytomegalovirus (CMV) immediate early promoter
    606..639     +  LTR            5' LTR (truncated) (fragment): truncated 5' long terminal repeat (LTR) from HIV-1
    655..673     +  promoter       T7 promoter: promoter for bacteriophage T7 RNA polymerase
    693..1367    +  CDS            DsRed2: DsRed2 is a basic (constitutively fluorescent) red fluorescent protein published in 2006, derived from Discosoma sp..
   1374..1814    +  CDS            PPP1R14A: PP14A_HUMAN - Also known as CPI17, PPP1INL. Experimental evidence at protein level: Swiss-Prot protein existence level 1. Inhibitor of PPP1CA. Has over 1000-fold higher inhibitory activity when phosphorylated, creating a molecular switch for regulating the phosphorylation status of PPP1CA substrates and smooth muscle contraction. From Homo sapiens (Human).
   1845..1863    -  promoter       SP6 promoter: promoter for bacteriophage SP6 RNA polymerase
   1889..2113    +  polyA_signal   bGH poly(A) signal: bovine growth hormone polyadenylation signal
   2117..2138    +  promoter       SV40 promoter (fragment): SV40 enhancer and early promoter
   2159..2587    +  rep_origin     f1 ori (sequence partly withheld): f1 bacteriophage origin of replication; arrow indicates direction of (+) strand synthesis
   2601..2930    +  promoter       SV40 promoter: SV40 enhancer and early promoter
   2997..3791    +  CDS            NeoR/KanR: aminoglycoside phosphotransferase from Tn5; aph(3')-II (or nptII); confers resistance to neomycin, kanamycin, and G418 (Geneticin®)
   3812..3970    +  CDS            ble (fragment): BLE_KLEPN - Experimental evidence at protein level: Swiss-Prot protein existence level 1. Binding protein with a strong affinity to the bleomycin family of antibiotics. Binds to CL990; an antimitotic-antibiotic compound. From Klebsiella pneumoniae.
   3965..4086    +  polyA_signal   SV40 poly(A) signal: SV40 polyadenylation signal
   4159..4175    -  protein_bind   lac operator: The lac repressor binds to the lac operator to inhibit transcription in E. coli. This inhibition can be relieved by adding lactose or isopropyl-β-D-thiogalactopyranoside (IPTG). lac repressor encoded by lacI
   4183..4213    -  promoter       lac promoter: promoter for the E. coli lac operon
   4228..4249    -  protein_bind   CAP binding site: CAP binding activates transcription in the presence of cAMP. E. coli catabolite activator protein
   4262..4354    -  CDS            lacI (fragment): lac repressor; lacI; The lac repressor binds to the lac operator to inhibit transcription in E. coli. This inhibition can be relieved by adding lactose or isopropyl-β-D-thiogalactopyranoside (IPTG).
   4537..5125    -  rep_origin     ori: high-copy-number ColE1/pMB1/pBR322/pUC origin of replication
   5296..6156    -  CDS            AmpR: β-lactamase; bla; confers resistance to ampicillin, carbenicillin, and related antibiotics
   6157..6261    -  promoter       AmpR promoter: bla
   6320..6372    -  misc_feature   bom (fragment): basis of mobility region from pBR322
