[The description below was written by a language model from this plasmid's Addgene catalogue record and pLannotate feature annotations shown in this document.]
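Description:
DsRed-CPI-17-wt is a mammalian expression plasmid built on the pcDNA3.1(+) backbone that produces a red-fluorescent version of human CPI-17, the product of the PPP1R14A gene. The full sequence is about 6.5 kb. It is propagated in E. coli through a high-copy ColE1/pUC-type origin with ampicillin selection from the bla gene. An f1 origin is also present, which permits single-stranded DNA production. For selection in mammalian cells, the backbone carries an SV40 early promoter driving the Tn5 NeoR/KanR gene with an SV40 polyadenylation signal, so stable transfectants can be selected with G418.

The expression cassette uses the CMV immediate early enhancer and promoter, followed by a T7 promoter. Next comes a DsRed2 coding sequence, followed a few bases later by the wild-type PPP1R14A coding sequence, an arrangement consistent with an N-terminal DsRed2 fusion. The bovine growth hormone polyadenylation signal terminates the transcript, and a reverse-oriented SP6 promoter lies just downstream of the insert. The T7 and SP6 sites serve as sequencing primer sites. The CPI-17 insert was cloned between BamHI and XhoI. The catalogue entry lists an N-terminal HA tag, but the feature table does not annotate one, so its presence cannot be confirmed from the annotation. Several short annotated fragments (an HIV-1 LTR piece, ble, lacI, bom) are probably backbone remnants or annotation matches rather than functional parts.

CPI-17 is a phosphorylation-dependent inhibitor of the protein phosphatase 1 catalytic subunit and is involved in regulating smooth muscle contraction. The stated purpose is mammalian expression of fluorescent CPI-17, which would let the protein be visualised in transfected cells. The "wt" label marks this as the unmutated form.
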