Addgene plasmid #100784: DsRed-CPI-17-wt
Purpose: Mammalian expression of Fluorescent CPI-17
Depositing lab: Joseph Gordon. Depositing organization: University of Manitoba.
Backbone
  Vector backbone: pcDNA3.1(+)
  Backbone size w/o insert (bp): 5400
  Vector type: Mammalian Expression
Growth in bacteria
  Bacterial resistance: Ampicillin, 100 μg/mL
  Growth temperature: 37°C
  Growth strain: DH5alpha
  Copy number: High Copy
Gene/Insert
  Gene/Insert name: CPI-17
  Species: H. sapiens (human)
  Insert size (bp): 444
  Entrez Gene: PPP1R14A (a.k.a. CPI-17, CPI17, PPP1INL)
  Promoter: CMV
  Tag / fusion protein: HA (N terminal on insert)
  Cloning method: Restriction Enzyme; 5′ cloning site BamHI (not destroyed); 3′ cloning site XhoI (not destroyed)
  Sequencing primers: 5′ T7; 3′ Sp6
Terms and licenses: Academic/Nonprofit Terms; Industry Terms: Not Available to Industry
How to cite: DsRed-CPI-17-wt was a gift from Joseph Gordon (Addgene plasmid # 100784 ; http://n2t.net/addgene:100784 ; RRID:Addgene_100784)
