>Addgene plasmid #100784 | DsRed-CPI-17-wt | depositor partial sequence | sequence record 197653 | CPI-17
CCAAGGTGTACGTGAAGCACCCCGCCGACATCCCCGACTACAAGAAGCTGTCCTTCCCCGAGGGCTTCAA
GTGGGAGCGCGTGATGAACTTCGAGGACGGCGGCGTGGCGACCGTGACCCAGGACTCCTCCCTGCAGGAC
GGCTGCTTCATCTACAAGGTGAAGTTCATCGGCGTGAACTTCCCCTCCGACGGCCCCGTGATGCAGAAGA
AGACCATGGGCTGGGAGGCCTCCACCGAGCGCCTGTACCCCCGCGACGGCGTGCTGAAGGGCGAGACCCA
CAAGGCCCTGAAGCTGAAGGACGGCGGCCACTACCTGGTGGAGTTCAAGTCCATCTACATGGCCAAGAAG
CCCGTGCAGCTGCCCGGCTACTACTACGTGGACGCCAAGCTGGACATCACCTCCCACAACGAGGACTACA
CCATCGTGGAGCAGTACGAGCGCACCGAGGGCCGCCACCACCTGTTCCTGGAATTCATGGCAGCTCAGCG
GCTGGGCAAGCGCGTGCTGAGCAAGCTGCAGTCTCCATCGCGGGCCCGCGGGCCAGGGGGCAGTCCCGGG
GGGCTGCAGAAGCGGCACGCGCGCGTCACCGTCAAGTATGACCGGCGGGAGCTGCAGCGGCGGCTGGACG
TGGAGAAGTGGATCGACGGGCGCCTGGAGGAGCTGTACCGCGGCATGGAGGCAGACATGCCCGATGAGAT
CAACATTGATGAATTGTTGGAGTTAGAGAGTGAAGAGGAGAGAAGCCGGAAAATCCAGGGACTCCTGAAG
TCATGTGGGAAACCTGTCGAGGACTTCATCCAGGAGCTGCTGGCAAAGCTTCAAGGCCTCCACAGGCAGC
CCGGCCTCCGCCAGCCAAGCCCCTCCCACGACGGCAGCCTCAGCCCCCTCCAGGACCGGGCCCGGACTGC
TCAC
